>Addgene plasmid #153370 | lvl0 G10-90p | addgene full sequence | sequence record 315471 | Addgene NGS Result
GTCCGGCAAAAAAGGGCAAGGTGTCACCACCCTGCCCTTTTTCTTTAAAACCGAAAAGATTACTTCGCGT
TATGCAGGCTTCCTCGCTCACTGACTCGCTGCGCTCGGTCGTTCGGCTGCGGCGAGCGGTATCAGCTCAC
TCAAAGGCGGTAATACGGTTATCCACAGAATCAGGGGATAACGCAGGAAAGAACATGTGAGCAAAAGGCC
AGCAAAAGGCCAGGAACCGTAAAAAGGCCGCGTTGCTGGCGTTTTTCCACAGGCTCCGCCCCCCTGACGA
GCATCACAAAAATCGACGCTCAAGTCAGAGGTGGCGAAACCCGACAGGACTATAAAGATACCAGGCGTTT
CCCCCTGGAAGCTCCCTCGTGCGCTCTCCTGTTCCGACCCTGCCGCTTACCGGATACCTGTCCGCCTTTC
TCCCTTCGGGAAGCGTGGCGCTTTCTCATAGCTCACGCTGTAGGTATCTCAGTTCGGTGTAGGTCGTTCG
CTCCAAGCTGGGCTGTGTGCACGAACCCCCCGTTCAGCCCGACCGCTGCGCCTTATCCGGTAACTATCGT
CTTGAGTCCAACCCGGTAAGACACGACTTATCGCCACTGGCAGCAGCCACTGGTAACAGGATTAGCAGAG
CGAGGTATGTAGGCGGTGCTACAGAGTTCTTGAAGTGGTGGCCTAACTACGGCTACACTAGAAGAACAGT
ATTTGGTATCTGCGCTCTGCTGAAGCCAGTTACCTTCGGAAAAAGAGTTGGTAGCTCTTGATCCGGCAAA
CAAACCACCGCTGGTAGCGGTGGTTTTTTTGTTTGCAAGCAGCAGATTACGCGCAGAAAAAAAGGATCTC
AAGAAGATCCTTTGATCTTTTCTACGGGGTCTGACGCTCAGTGGAACGAAAACTCACGTTAAGGGATTTT
GGTCATGAGATTATCAAAAAGGATCTTCACCTAGATCCTTTTAAATTAAAAATGAAGTTTTAAATCAATC
TAAAGTATATATGAGTAAACTTGGTCTGACAGCTCGAGGCTTGGATTCTCACCAATAAAAAACGCCCGGC
GGCAACCGAGCGTTCTGAACAAATCCAGATGGAGTTCTGAGGTCATTACTGGATCTATCAACAGGAGTCC
AAGCGAGCTCGATATCAAATTACGCCCCGCCCTGCCACTCATCGCAGTACTGTTGTAATTCATTAAGCAT
TCTGCCGACATGGAAGCCATCACAAACGGCATGATGAACCTGAATCGCCAGCGGCATCAGCACCTTGTCG
CCTTGCGTATAATATTTGCCCATGGTGAAAACGGGGGCGAAGAAGTTGTCCATATTGGCCACGTTTAAAT
CAAAACTGGTGAAACTCACCCAGGGATTGGCTGAGACGAAAAACATATTCTCAATAAACCCTTTAGGGAA
ATAGGCCAGGTTTTCACCGTAACACGCCACATCTTGCGAATATATGTGTAGAAACTGCCGGAAATCGTCG
TGGTATTCACTCCAGAGCGATGAAAACGTTTCAGTTTGCTCATGGAAAACGGTGTAACAAGGGTGAACAC
TATCCCATATCACCAGCTCACCGTCTTTCATTGCCATACGAAATTCCGGATGAGCATTCATCAGGCGGGC
AAGAATGTGAATAAAGGCCGGATAAAACTTGTGCTTATTTTTCTTTACGGTCTTTAAAAAGGCCGTAATA
TCCAGCTGAACGGTCTGGTTATAGGTACATTGAGCAACTGACTGAAATGCCTCAAAATGTTCTTTACGAT
GCCATTGGGATATATCAACGGTGGTATATCCAGTGATTTTTTTCTCCATTTTAGCTTCCTTAGCTCCTGA
AAATCTCGATAACTCAAAAAATACGCCCGGTAGTGATCTTATTTCATTATGGTGAAAGTTGGAACCTCTT
ACGTGCCCGATCAACTCGAGTGCCACCTGACGTCTAAGAAACCATTATTATCATGACATTAACCTATAAA
AATAGGCGTATCACGAGGCAGAATTTCAGATAAAAAAAATCCTTAGCTTTCGCTAAGGATGATTTCTGGA
ATTCGGTCTCTGGAGTAGTTTAAACTGAAGGCGGGAAACGACAATCTGATCCAAGCTCAAGCTAAGCTTG
CATGCCTGCAGGATATCGTGGATCCAAGCTTGCCACGTGCCGCCACGTGCCGCCACGTGCCGCCACGTGC
CTCTAGAGGATCCATCTCCACTGACGTAAGGGATGACGCACAATCCCACTATCCTTCGCAAGACCCTTCC
TCTATATAAGGAAGTTCATTTCATTTGGWGAGGACAAATGTGAGACCCTGCA
Features (pLannotate 1.2.2; 9 found; start..end, strand, type, name):
      2..59      +  terminator     his operon terminator: This putative transcriptin terminator from the E. coli his operon has a 2-bp deletion introduced during synthesis. Its efficiency has not been determined.
    254..842     -  rep_origin     ori: high-copy-number ColE1/pMB1/pBR322/pUC origin of replication
   1025..1119    -  terminator     lambda t0 terminator: transcription terminator from phage lambda
   1143..1799    -  CDS            cat: CAT_ECOLX - Experimental evidence at protein level: Swiss-Prot protein existence level 1. This enzyme is an effector of chloramphenicol resistance in bacteria. From Escherichia coli. This protein is used as a marker in many commonly used cloning vectors, such as pACYC184.
   1800..1897    -  promoter       cat promoter: promoter of the E. coli cat gene encoding chloramphenicol acetyltransferase
   1983..2026    -  terminator     bacterial terminator: putative bacterial transcription terminator
   2094..2112    -  misc_feature   MCS (fragment): pUC18/19 multiple cloning site
   2184..2229    +  promoter       35SPPDK promoter (fragment): hybrid promoter consisting of the cauliflower mosaic virus 35S enhancer fused to the maize C4PPDK basal promoter (Yoo et al., 2007)
   2228..2274    +  promoter       minimal CaMV 35S promoter: minimal 35S promoter from cauliflower mosaic virus
