[The description below was written by a language model from this plasmid's Addgene catalogue record and pLannotate feature annotations shown in this document.]
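Description:
lvl0 G10-90p is a Level 0 part plasmid from the Mobius Assembly for Plant Systems toolkit, storing the synthetic G10-90 promoter as a standardised, reusable part for building plant expression constructs. The backbone is mUAV, a small vector of about 2 kb. The full sequenced plasmid is 2,292 nt. It is maintained in E. coli at high copy through a ColE1/pUC-type origin and selected with chloramphenicol, resistance being provided by the cat gene under its native promoter and followed by the lambda t0 terminator. Additional bacterial terminators (a his operon terminator and a putative bacterial terminator) lie on either side of the insertion region and probably insulate the stored part from read-through transcription. A short remnant of a pUC-type multiple cloning site is also annotated.

The insert is a 239 bp synthetic promoter cloned through AarI sites that were destroyed in the process, as expected for Type IIS-based part domestication. Automated annotation recognises only the 3′ portion of it: a fragment matching the 35S enhancer region of the 35SPPDK hybrid promoter, immediately followed by a minimal CaMV 35S promoter. The upstream portion of the insert is unannotated, and the record does not describe its composition. The plasmid carries no coding sequence, plant terminator or plant selection marker, so it is not itself an expression vector. It serves as a promoter donor to be combined with coding and terminator parts in higher-level assemblies for plant expression. The depositor notes one ambiguous position in the CaMV 35S promoter region, a mixed A/T population, which is reported not to affect function.
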