Addgene plasmid #153370: lvl0 G10-90p
Purpose: Synthetic promoter for plant expression
Depositing lab: Naomi Nakayama. Depositing organization: University of Edinburgh. Publication: Mobius Assembly for Plant Systems highlights promoter-terminator interaction in gene regulation. Andreou , Andreas I., Nirkko, Jessica , Ochoa-Villarreal, Marisol , Nakayama, Naomi. bioRxiv, March 31, 2021 10.1101/2021.03.31.437819.
Backbone
  Vector backbone: mUAV
  Backbone size w/o insert (bp): 2053
  Vector type: Plant Expression
Growth in bacteria
  Bacterial resistance: Chloramphenicol, 25 μg/mL
  Growth temperature: 37°C
  Growth strain: DH5alpha
  Copy number: High Copy
Gene/Insert
  Gene/Insert name: G10-90 promoter
  Species: Synthetic
  Insert size (bp): 239
  Cloning method: Restriction Enzyme; 5′ cloning site AarI (destroyed during cloning); 3′ cloning site AarI (destroyed during cloning)
  Sequencing primers: 5′ tgccacctgacgtctaagaa; 3′ attaccgcctttgagtgagc
Terms and licenses: Academic/Nonprofit Terms; Industry Terms: Not Available to Industry
Depositor comments: Please note there is one ambiguous base in the CaMV 35S promoter. This base pair is a mixed population of an A and T. Depositor confirms this mixed population does not affect plasmid function.
How to cite: lvl0 G10-90p was a gift from Naomi Nakayama (Addgene plasmid # 153370 ; http://n2t.net/addgene:153370 ; RRID:Addgene_153370)
